Addgene plasmid #160841: pXWSPecf11
Purpose: 1 repeat of Pecf11 sponge
Depositing lab: Baojun Wang. Depositing organization: University of Edinburgh. Publication: Synthetic protein-binding DNA sponge as a tool to tune gene expression and mitigate protein toxicity. Wan X, Pinto F, Yu L, Wang B. Nat Commun. 2020 Nov 24;11(1):5961. doi: 10.1038/s41467-020-19552-9. PubMed 33235249.
Backbone
  Vector backbone: pSB3K3
  Backbone size w/o insert (bp): 2672
  Vector type: Synthetic Biology
Growth in bacteria
  Bacterial resistance: Kanamycin, 50 μg/mL
  Growth temperature: 30°C
  Growth strain: NEB Stable
  Copy number: Low Copy
Gene/Insert
  Gene/Insert name: Pecf11-t
  Species: Synthetic
  Insert size (bp): 197
  Promoter: Pecf11
  Cloning method: Restriction Enzyme; 5′ cloning site EcoRI (not destroyed); 3′ cloning site PstI (not destroyed)
  Sequencing primers: 5′ TGCCACCTGACGTCTAAGAA; 3′ ATTACCGCCTTTGAGTGAGC
Terms and licenses: Academic/Nonprofit Terms; Industry Terms: Not Available to Industry
How to cite: pXWSPecf11 was a gift from Baojun Wang (Addgene plasmid # 160841 ; http://n2t.net/addgene:160841 ; RRID:Addgene_160841)
