[The description below was written by a language model from this plasmid's Addgene catalogue record and pLannotate feature annotations shown in this document.]
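Description:
pXWSPecf11 is a small synthetic-biology plasmid built on the BioBrick backbone pSB3K3 for use in bacteria. It replicates from a p15A origin, which gives a low to medium copy number and is compatible with ColE1-type plasmids, so it can be co-maintained with other circuit plasmids in the same E. coli cell. Selection is by kanamycin through an aph(3')-Ia (KanR) gene. The automated annotation also picks up short fragments resembling a bom site, an RSF origin and a β-lactamase coding sequence. These are partial matches, most likely backbone remnants rather than functional elements, and ampicillin is not listed as a selection. The sequenced record (about 2.9 kb) agrees with the stated backbone plus a 197 bp insert.

The insert, Pecf11-t, sits between the BioBrick prefix and suffix, with the flanking EcoRI and PstI sites retained. It consists of a single copy of the synthetic Pecf11 promoter, which the feature table does not itself annotate but which would fall in the gap after the prefix. The promoter is followed directly by the rrnB T1 and T7Te terminators. No coding sequence lies downstream, so the promoter is not there to express a gene. According to the record it serves as a one-repeat "sponge", a decoy DNA binding site that titrates the cognate regulatory protein away from its functional target promoter elsewhere in the cell. By its name that protein is presumably an ECF-type sigma factor, although the record does not say so. The terminators would stop any transcription that initiates at the decoy. The associated work describes such protein-binding DNA sponges as a way to tune gene expression and mitigate protein toxicity. This single-repeat version presumably provides the lowest sponge dosage.
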