Features (pLannotate 1.2.2; 10 found; start..end, strand, type, name):
    141..956     -  CDS            KanR: aminoglycoside phosphotransferase; aph(3')-Ia; confers resistance to kanamycin in bacteria or G418 (Geneticin®) in eukaryotes
   1283..1309    +  misc_feature   bom (fragment): basis of mobility region from pBR322
   1408..1463    -  rep_origin     RSF ori (fragment): Plasmids containing the RSF 1030 origin of replication can be propagated in E. coli cells that contain additional plasmids with compatible origins.
   1551..2095    -  rep_origin     p15A ori: Plasmids containing the medium-copy-number p15A origin of replication can be propagated in E. coli cells that contain a second plasmid with the ColE1 origin.
   2261..2506    -  CDS            bla(M) (fragment): β-lactamase lacking the signal sequence; bla(M); allows cytosolic expression of β-lactamase
   2585..2628    -  terminator     bacterial terminator: putative bacterial transcription terminator
   2631..2652    +  misc_feature   BioBrick prefix: BioBrick prefix for parts that do not start with "ATG"
   2729..2800    +  terminator     rrnB T1 terminator: transcription terminator T1 from the E. coli rrnB gene
   2816..2843    +  terminator     T7Te terminator: phage T7 early transcription terminator
   2850..1       +  misc_feature   BioBrick suffix (across the origin): universal suffix for all parts
>Addgene plasmid #160841 | pXWSPecf11 | addgene full sequence | sequence record 318574 | Addgene NGS Result
GGCTTCCTCGCTCACTGACTCGCTGCGCTCGGTCGTTCGGCTGCGGCGAGCGGTATCAGCTCACTCAAAG
GCGGTAATCTCGAGTCCCGTCAAGTCAGCGTAATGCTCTGCCAGTGTTACAACCAATTAACCAATTCTGA
TTAGAAAAACTCATCGAGCATCAAATGAAACTGCAATTTATTCATATCAGGATTATCGATACCATATTTT
TGAAAAAGCCGTTTCTGTAATGAAGGAGAAAACTCACCGAGGCAGTTCCATAGGATGGCAAGATCCTGGT
ATCGGTCTGCGATTCCGACTCGTCCAACATCAATACAACCTATTAATTTCCCCTCGTCAAAAATAAGGTT
ATCAAGTGAGAAATCACCATGAGTGACGACTGAATCCGGTGAGAATGGCAAAAGCTTATGCATTTCTTTC
CAGACTTGTTCAACAGGCCAGCCATTACGCTCGTCATCAAAATCACTCGCATCAACCAAACCGTTATTCA
TTCGTGATTGCGCCTGAGCGAGACGAAATACGCGATCGCTGTTAAAAGGACAATTACAAACAGGAATCGA
ATGCAACCGGCGCAGGAACACTGCCAGCGCATCAACAATATTTTCACCTGAATCAGGATATTCTTCTAAT
ACCTGGAATGCTGTTTTCCCGGGGATCGCAGTGGTGAGTAACCATGCATCATCAGGAGTACGGATAAAAT
GCTTGATGGTCGGAAGAGGCATAAATTCCGTCAGCCAGTTTAGTCTGACCATCTCATCTGTAACATCATT
GGCAACGCTACCTTTGCCATGTTTCAGAAACAACTCTGGCGCATCGGGCTTCCCATACAATCGATAGATT
GTCGCACCTGATTGCCCGACATTATCGCGAGCCCATTTATACCCATATAAATCAGCATCCATGTTGGAAT
TTAATCGCGGCCTGGAGCAAGACGTTTCCCGTTGAATATGGCTCATAACACCCCTTGTATTACTGTTTAT
GTAAGCAGACAGTTTTATTGTTCATGATGATATATTTTTATCTTGTGCAATGTAACATCAGAGATTTTGA
GACACAACGTGGCTTTGTTGAATAAATCGAACTTTTGCTGAGTTGAAGGATCAGATCACGCATCTTCCCG
ACAACGCAGACCGTTCCGTGGCAAAGCAAAAGTTCAAAATCACCAACTGGTCCACCTACAACAAAGCTCT
CATCAACCGTGGCTCCCTCACTTTCTGGCTGGATGATGGGGCGATTCAGGCCTGGTATGAGTCAGCAACA
CCTTCTTCACGAGGCAGACCTCAGCGCTAGCGGAGTGTATACTGGCTTACTATGTTGGCACTGATGAGGG
TGTCAGTGAAGTGCTTCATGTGGCAGGAGAAAAAAGGCTGCACCGGTGCGTCAGCAGAATATGTGATACA
GGATATATTCCGCTTCCTCGCTCACTGACTCGCTACGCTCGGTCGTTCGACTGCGGCGAGCGGAAATGGC
TTACGAACGGGGCGGAGATTTCCTGGAAGATGCCAGGAAGATACTTAACAGGGAAGTGAGAGGGCCGCGG
CAAAGCCGTTTTTCCATAGGCTCCGCCCCCTGACAAGCATCACGAAATCTGACGCTCAAATCAGTGGTGG
CGAAACCCGACAGGACTATAAAGATACCAGGCGTTTCCCCCTGGCGGCTCCCTCGTGCGCTCTCCTGTTC
CTGCCTTTCGGTTTACCGGTGTCATTCCGCTGTTATGGCCGCGTTTGTCTCATTCCACGCCTGACACTCA
GTTCCGGGTAGGCAGTTCGCTCCAAGCTGGACTGTATGCACGAACCCCCCGTTCAGTCCGACCGCTGCGC
CTTATCCGGTAACTATCGTCTTGAGTCCAACCCGGAAAGACATGCAAAAGCACCACTGGCAGCAGCCACT
GGTAATTGATTTAGAGGAGTTAGTCTTGAAGTCATGCGCCGGTTAAGGCTAAACTGAAAGGACAAGTTTT
GGTGACTGCGCTCCTCCAAGCCAGTTACCTCGGTTCAAAGAGTTGGTAGCTCAGAGAACCTTCAAAAAAC
CGCCCTGCAAGGCGGTTTTTTCGTTTTCAGAGCAAGAGATTACGCGCAGACCAAAACGATCTCAAGAAGA
TCATCTTATTAAGGGGTCTGACGCTCAGTGGAACGAAAACTCACGTTAAGGGATTTTGGTCATGAGATTA
TCAAAAAGGATCTTCACCTAGATCCTTTTAAATTAAAAATGAAGTTTTAAATCAATCTAAAGTATATATG
AGTAAACTTGGTCTGACAGTTACCAATGCTTAATCAGTGAGGCACCTATCTCAGCGATCTGTCTATTTCG
TTCATCCATAGTTGCCTGACTCCCCGTCGTGTAGATAACTACGATACGGGAGGGCTTACCATCTGGCCCC
AGTGCTGCAATGATACCGCGAGACCCACGCTCACCGGCTCCAGATTTATCAGCAATAAACCAGCCAGCCG
GAAGGGCCGAGCGCAGAAGTGGTCCTGCAACTTTATCCGCCTCCATCCAGTCTATTCCATGGTGCCACCT
GACGTCTAAGAAACCATTATTATCATGACATTAACCTATAAAAATAGGCGTATCACGAGGCAGAATTTCA
GATAAAAAAAATCCTTAGCTTTCGCTAAGGATGATTTCTGGAATTCGCGGCCGCTTCTAGAGGCCTCCAC
ACCGCTCGTCACATCCTGTGATCCACTCTTCATCCCGCTACGTAACACCTCTTACTAGAGCCAGGCATCA
AATAAAACGAAAGGCTCAGTCGAAAGACTGGGCCTTTCGTTTTATCTGTTGTTTGTCGGTGAACGCTCTC
TACTAGAGTCACACTGGCTCACCTTCGGGTGGGCCTTTCTGCGTTTATATACTAGTAGCGGCCGCTGCA
