>Addgene plasmid #160841 | pXWSPecf11 | depositor partial sequence | sequence record 311342 | Pecf11-t
GCCTCCACACCGCTCGTCACATCCTGTGATCCACTCTTCATCCCGCTACGTAACACCTCTTACTAGAGCC
AGGCATCAAATAAAACGAAAGGCTCAGTCGAAAGACTGGGCCTTTCGTTTTATCTGTTGTTTGTCGGTGA
ACGCTCTCTACTAGAGTCACACTGGCTCACCTTCGGGTGGGCCTTTCTGCGTTTATA
